>Addgene plasmid #18621 | T4 Lysozyme V149S WT* | addgene partial sequence | sequence record 24406 | 18621 sequence with 3primeUP
GGCNACTGAAAAAGCCCGCTCATTAGGCGGGCTCAGAATCTGCTCATGTTTGACAGCTTATCATCGATAA
GCTTCGGCAATAAATTCTTGATATGTTTTCATATGTTTCCTTTAAATATTTTAATTAGTAATTGTCTATT
CAAGTAATTGTGAATATACTATCACAATTCCAAGAGAAAGTAAACAGCTTTATAGATTTTTATACGCGTC
CCAAGTGCCAGTTCTAAACGTTGTAATGCTTCGTTTTGCGCGATTAGGTGTTTGATTATACCATCTACTT
TTAGCTAAGTTAACTGCTGCTTCATCCCAGCGTTTTTGTTGAAGCATACGTAAAGAGTTAGTAAATCCTG
CCACACCGGTTTCTCCCATTTGGAAAACCATATTAATCAATGCAGCGCGACGAACCGCATCAAGAGAATC
ATAAACCGGTTTTAATTTAGCATTTCTCAGAATTCCGCGAACAGCAGCATCAACATCCTGATTAAAGAGT
TTTTCAGCCTCATCTTTTGTAATTACACCATTAGTATTACGCCCAATAGCTTTATCTAATTCAGATTTAG
CAGCATTAAGTGATGGACTTTTTGTAAGCAAATGACCGATGCCAATAGTGTAATAGCCTTCTGTGTCTTT
ATAGATTTTAAGTCTAAGACCTTCATCTATACGTAACATTTCAAATATATTCATAATACCTCCTAAGCAT
CGATGGATCCTGTTTCCTGTGTGAAATTGTTATCCGCTCACAATTCCAACATTATACGAGCCGGAGCATA
AGTGTAAGCTGGGTGCNAANGGNGGCNACTTACATTATGGTGCGCNCC
