[The description below was written by a language model from this plasmid's Addgene catalogue record.]
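Description:
T4 Lysozyme V149S WT* is a bacterial expression plasmid built on the pHS1403 backbone (about 5 kb without insert) that carries a mutant form of the bacteriophage T4 lysozyme gene (gene e). It is maintained in E. coli as a high-copy plasmid under ampicillin selection. The record does not name the origin of replication or the promoter that drives expression, and no feature table is supplied, so the regulatory elements of the backbone cannot be described from the information given.

The insert is roughly 600 bp and was cloned as a BamHI–HindIII fragment, with both sites retained. According to the depositor's notes, the BamHI site lies 27 bp from the start codon and the HindIII site 115 bp from the stop codon, so the fragment includes short flanking untranslated sequence around the coding region and can be excised or transferred with the same enzymes. The mutation field reads "V149S WT*", indicating a valine-to-serine substitution at residue 149 made in the WT* background. In the T4 lysozyme literature, WT* generally denotes the cysteine-free pseudo-wild-type protein used as a reference, although the record itself does not define the term. No affinity tags or fusion partners are listed.

The record does not state a purpose. A single-residue replacement of a hydrophobic valine with a polar serine in this well-studied model enzyme would suit recombinant protein production in bacteria for studies of protein stability, folding and structure.
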