Addgene plasmid #18621: T4 Lysozyme V149S WT*
Depositing lab: Brian Matthews. Depositing organization: University of Oregon.
Backbone
  Vector backbone: pHS1403
  Backbone size w/o insert (bp): 5000
  Vector type: Bacterial Expression
Growth in bacteria
  Bacterial resistance: Ampicillin, 100 μg/mL
  Growth temperature: 37°C
  Growth strain: DH5alpha
  Copy number: High Copy
Gene/Insert
  Gene/Insert name: T4 Lysozyme (alt name: JX24)
  Species: Bacteriophage T4
  Insert size (bp): 600
  Mutation: V149S WT*
  GenBank ID: NP_049736
  Entrez Gene: e (a.k.a. T4p123)
  Cloning method: Restriction Enzyme; 5′ cloning site BamHI (not destroyed); 3′ cloning site HindIII (not destroyed)
  Sequencing primers: 5′ na; 3′ GGCGTATCACGAGGCCC
Terms and licenses: Academic/Nonprofit Terms; Industry Terms: Not Available to Industry
Depositor comments: The BamHI site is 27 bp from the ATG and the HindIII site is 115 bp from the stop.
How to cite: T4 Lysozyme V149S WT* was a gift from Brian Matthews (Addgene plasmid # 18621 ; http://n2t.net/addgene:18621 ; RRID:Addgene_18621)
